Addgene plasmid #121140: mCherry-TIS11B
Purpose: Mammalian expression of mCherry tagged TIS11B
Depositing lab: Christine Mayr. Depositing organization: Memorial Sloan-Kettering Cancer Center. Publication: A Membraneless Organelle Associated with the Endoplasmic Reticulum Enables 3'UTR-Mediated Protein-Protein Interactions. Ma W, Mayr C. Cell. 2018 Oct 30. pii: S0092-8674(18)31315-1. doi: 10.1016/j.cell.2018.10.007. PubMed 30449617.
Backbone
  Vector backbone: pcDNA3.1
  Vector type: Mammalian Expression
  Selectable markers: Puromycin
Growth in bacteria
  Bacterial resistance: Ampicillin, 100 μg/mL
  Growth temperature: 37°C
  Growth strain: DH5alpha
  Copy number: Unknown
Gene/Insert
  Gene/Insert name: ZFP36L1 (TIS11B)
  Species: H. sapiens (human)
  Entrez Gene: ZFP36L1 (a.k.a. BRF1, Berg36, ERF-1, ERF1, RNF162B, TIS11B, cMG1)
Terms and licenses: Academic/Nonprofit Terms; Industry Terms: Not Available to Industry
How to cite: mCherry-TIS11B was a gift from Christine Mayr (Addgene plasmid # 121140 ; http://n2t.net/addgene:121140 ; RRID:Addgene_121140)
