[The description below was written by a language model from this plasmid's Addgene catalogue record and pLannotate feature annotations shown in this document.]
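Description:
mCherry-TIS11B is a mammalian expression plasmid built on a pcDNA3.1 backbone that produces human TIS11B (ZFP36L1, also known as BRF1 or ERF1) fused to the red fluorescent protein mCherry. In the annotated full sequence of about 6.9 kb, the mCherry coding sequence sits immediately upstream of and directly abuts the ZFP36L1 open reading frame, so the fluorescent tag is at the N-terminus of the fusion. Transcription is driven by the human cytomegalovirus immediate early enhancer and promoter and terminated by the bovine growth hormone polyadenylation signal. A T7 promoter lies between the CMV promoter and the insert, a standard pcDNA3.1 element that can serve for in vitro transcription or as a sequencing primer site. A very short annotation matching a truncated HIV-1 LTR overlaps the end of the CMV promoter and is probably an incidental sequence match, not a functional viral element.

For propagation in E. coli, the plasmid carries a high-copy ColE1/pUC-type origin and a β-lactamase gene conferring ampicillin resistance, along with an f1 phage origin and remnants of lac regulatory sequences. For selection in mammalian cells, an SV40 enhancer/early promoter drives puromycin N-acetyltransferase, followed by the SV40 polyadenylation signal. A small fragment of a bleomycin-resistance gene after PuroR appears to be left over from an earlier marker cassette.

The construct is used for transient or puromycin-selected expression of fluorescently labelled TIS11B, allowing its subcellular distribution to be visualised in live or fixed cells. The associated publication concerns a membraneless organelle associated with the endoplasmic reticulum and 3'UTR-mediated protein-protein interactions.
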