Features (pLannotate 1.2.2; 21 found; start..end, strand, type, name):
     28..80      -  misc_feature   bom (fragment): basis of mobility region from pBR322
    235..614     +  enhancer       CMV enhancer: human cytomegalovirus immediate early enhancer
    615..818     +  promoter       CMV promoter: human cytomegalovirus (CMV) immediate early promoter
    814..847     +  LTR            5' LTR (truncated) (fragment): truncated 5' long terminal repeat (LTR) from HIV-1
    863..881     +  promoter       T7 promoter: promoter for bacteriophage T7 RNA polymerase
    901..1608    +  CDS            mCherry: mCherry is a basic (constitutively fluorescent) red fluorescent protein published in 2004, derived from Discosoma sp.. It is reported to be a very rapidly-maturing monomer with low acid sensitivity.
   1609..2619    +  CDS            ZFP36L1: TISB_HUMAN - Also known as BERG36 From Homo sapiens (Human).
   2699..2923    +  polyA_signal   bGH poly(A) signal: bovine growth hormone polyadenylation signal
   2927..2948    +  promoter       SV40 promoter (fragment): SV40 enhancer and early promoter
   2969..3397    +  rep_origin     f1 ori (sequence partly withheld): f1 bacteriophage origin of replication; arrow indicates direction of (+) strand synthesis
   3411..3740    +  promoter       SV40 promoter: SV40 enhancer and early promoter
   3753..4352    +  CDS            PuroR: puromycin N-acetyltransferase; pac from Streptomyces alboniger; confers resistance to puromycin
   4373..4531    +  CDS            ble (fragment): BLE_KLEPN - Experimental evidence at protein level: Swiss-Prot protein existence level 1. Binding protein with a strong affinity to the bleomycin family of antibiotics. Binds to CL990; an antimitotic-antibiotic compound. From Klebsiella pneumoniae.
   4526..4647    +  polyA_signal   SV40 poly(A) signal: SV40 polyadenylation signal
   4720..4736    -  protein_bind   lac operator: The lac repressor binds to the lac operator to inhibit transcription in E. coli. This inhibition can be relieved by adding lactose or isopropyl-β-D-thiogalactopyranoside (IPTG). lac repressor encoded by lacI
   4744..4774    -  promoter       lac promoter: promoter for the E. coli lac operon
   4789..4810    -  protein_bind   CAP binding site: CAP binding activates transcription in the presence of cAMP. E. coli catabolite activator protein
   4823..4915    -  CDS            lacI (fragment): lac repressor; lacI; The lac repressor binds to the lac operator to inhibit transcription in E. coli. This inhibition can be relieved by adding lactose or isopropyl-β-D-thiogalactopyranoside (IPTG).
   5098..5686    -  rep_origin     ori: high-copy-number ColE1/pMB1/pBR322/pUC origin of replication
   5857..6717    -  CDS            AmpR: β-lactamase; bla; confers resistance to ampicillin, carbenicillin, and related antibiotics
   6718..6822    -  promoter       AmpR promoter: bla
>Addgene plasmid #121140 | mCherry-TIS11B | addgene full sequence | sequence record 234799 | Addgene NGS Result
GACGGATCGGGAGATCTCCCGATCCCCTATGGTGCACTCTCAGTACAATCTGCTCTGATGCCGCATAGTT
AAGCCAGTATCTGCTCCCTGCTTGTGTGTTGGAGGTCGCTGAGTAGTGCGCGAGCAAAATTTAAGCTACA
ACAAGGCAAGGCTTGACCGACAATTGCATGAAGAATCTGCTTAGGGTTAGGCGTTTTGCGCTGCTTCGCG
ATGTACGGGCCAGATATACGCGTTGACATTGATTATTGACTAGTTATTAATAGTAATCAATTACGGGGTC
ATTAGTTCATAGCCCATATATGGAGTTCCGCGTTACATAACTTACGGTAAATGGCCCGCCTGGCTGACCG
CCCAACGACCCCCGCCCATTGACGTCAATAATGACGTATGTTCCCATAGTAACGCCAATAGGGACTTTCC
ATTGACGTCAATGGGTGGAGTATTTACGGTAAACTGCCCACTTGGCAGTACATCAAGTGTATCATATGCC
AAGTACGCCCCCTATTGACGTCAATGACGGTAAATGGCCCGCCTGGCATTATGCCCAGTACATGACCTTA
TGGGACTTTCCTACTTGGCAGTACATCTACGTATTAGTCATCGCTATTACCATGGTGATGCGGTTTTGGC
AGTACATCAATGGGCGTGGATAGCGGTTTGACTCACGGGGATTTCCAAGTCTCCACCCCATTGACGTCAA
TGGGAGTTTGTTTTGGCACCAAAATCAACGGGACTTTCCAAAATGTCGTAACAACTCCGCCCCATTGACG
CAAATGGGCGGTAGGCGTGTACGGTGGGAGGTCTATATAAGCAGAGCTCTCTGGCTAACTAGAGAACCCA
CTGCTTACTGGCTTATCGAAATTAATACGACTCACTATAGGGAGACCCAAGCTGGCTAGCATGGTGAGCA
AGGGCGAGGAGGATAACATGGCCATCATCAAGGAGTTCATGCGCTTCAAGGTGCACATGGAGGGCTCCGT
GAACGGCCACGAGTTCGAGATCGAGGGCGAGGGCGAGGGCCGCCCCTACGAGGGCACCCAGACCGCCAAG
CTGAAGGTGACCAAGGGTGGCCCCCTGCCCTTCGCCTGGGACATCCTGTCCCCTCAGTTCATGTACGGCT
CCAAGGCCTACGTGAAGCACCCCGCCGACATCCCCGACTACTTGAAGCTGTCCTTCCCCGAGGGCTTCAA
GTGGGAGCGCGTGATGAACTTCGAGGACGGCGGCGTGGTGACCGTGACCCAGGACTCCTCCCTGCAGGAC
GGCGAGTTCATCTACAAGGTGAAGCTGCGCGGCACCAACTTCCCCTCCGACGGCCCCGTAATGCAGAAGA
AGACCATGGGCTGGGAGGCCTCCTCCGAGCGGATGTACCCCGAGGACGGCGCCCTGAAGGGCGAGATCAA
GCAGAGGCTGAAGCTGAAGGACGGCGGCCACTACGACGCTGAGGTCAAGACCACCTACAAGGCCAAGAAG
CCCGTGCAGCTGCCCGGCGCCTACAACGTCAACATCAAGTTGGACATCACCTCCCACAACGAGGACTACA
CCATCGTGGAACAGTACGAACGCGCCGAGGGCCGCCACTCCACCGGCGGCATGGACGAGCTGTACAAGAC
CACCACCCTCGTGTCTGCCACCATCTTCGACTTGAGCGAAGTTTTATGCAAGGGTAACAAGATGCTCAAC
TATAGTGCTCCCAGTGCAGGGGGTTGCCTGCTGGACAGAAAGGCAGTGGGCACCCCTGCTGGTGGGGGCT
TCCCTCGGAGGCACTCAGTCACCCTGCCCAGCTCCAAGTTCCACCAGAACCAGCTCCTCAGCAGCCTCAA
GGGTGAGCCAGCCCCCGCTCTGAGCTCGCGAGACAGCCGCTTCCGAGACCGCTCCTTCTCGGAAGGGGGC
GAGCGGCTGCTGCCCACCCAGAAGCAGCCCGGGGGCGGCCAGGTCAACTCCAGCCGCTACAAGACGGAGC
TGTGCCGCCCCTTTGAGGAAAACGGTGCCTGTAAGTACGGGGACAAGTGCCAGTTCGCACACGGCATCCA
CGAGCTCCGCAGCCTGACCCGCCACCCCAAGTACAAGACGGAGCTGTGCCGCACCTTCCACACCATCGGC
TTTTGCCCCTACGGGCCCCGCTGCCACTTCATCCACAACGCTGAAGAGCGCCGTGCCCTGGCCGGGGCCC
GGGACCTCTCCGCTGACCGTCCCCGCCTCCAGCATAGCTTTAGCTTTGCTGGGTTTCCCAGTGCCGCTGC
CACCGCCGCTGCCACCGGGCTGCTGGACAGCCCCACGTCCATCACCCCACCCCCTATTCTGAGCGCCGAT
GACCTCCTGGGCTCACCTACCCTGCCCGATGGCACCAATAACCCTTTTGCCTTCTCCAGCCAGGAGCTGG
CAAGCCTCTTTGCCCCTAGCATGGGGCTGCCCGGGGGTGGCTCCCCGACCACCTTCCTCTTCCGGCCCAT
GTCCGAGTCCCCTCACATGTTTGACTCTCCCCCCAGCCCTCAGGATTCTCTCTCGGACCAGGAGGGCTAC
CTGAGCAGCTCCAGCAGCAGCCACAGTGGCTCAGACTCCCCGACCTTGGACAACTCAAGACGCCTGCCCA
TCTTCAGCAGACTTTCCATCTCAGATGACTAAGAATTCTGCAGATATCCAGCACAGTGGCGGCCGCTCGA
GTCTAGAGGGCCCGTTTAAACCCGCTGATCAGCCTCGACTGTGCCTTCTAGTTGCCAGCCATCTGTTGTT
TGCCCCTCCCCCGTGCCTTCCTTGACCCTGGAAGGTGCCACTCCCACTGTCCTTTCCTAATAAAATGAGG
AAATTGCATCGCATTGTCTGAGTAGGTGTCATTCTATTCTGGGGGGTGGGGTGGGGCAGGACAGCAAGGG
GGAGGATTGGGAAGACAATAGCAGGCATGCTGGGGATGCGGTGGGCTCTATGGCTTCTGAGGCGGAAAGA
ACCAGCTGGGGCTCTAGGGGGTATCCCC
[124 nt withheld, positions 2969-3092]
C
[91 nt withheld, positions 3094-3184]
A
[49 nt withheld, positions 3186-3234]
CCTTTGACGTTGGAGTCCACGTTCTTT
[37 nt withheld, positions 3262-3298]
ACCCTATCTCGGTCTATTCTTTTGATTTATAAGGGATTTTGCCGATTTCGGCCTATTGGTTAAAAAATGA
GCTGATTTAACAAAAATTTAACGCGAATTAATTCTGTGGAATGTGTGTCAGTTAGGGTGTGGAAAGTCCC
CAGGCTCCCCAGCAGGCAGAAGTATGCAAAGCATGCATCTCAATTAGTCAGCAACCAGGTGTGGAAAGTC
CCCAGGCTCCCCAGCAGGCAGAAGTATGCAAAGCATGCATCTCAATTAGTCAGCAACCATAGTCCCGCCC
CTAACTCCGCCCATCCCGCCCCTAACTCCGCCCAGTTCCGCCCATTCTCCGCCCCATGGCTGACTAATTT
TTTTTATTTATGCAGAGGCCGAGGCCGCCTCTGCCTCTGAGCTATTCCAGAAGTAGTGAGGAGGCTTTTT
TGGAGGCCTAGGCTTTTGCAAAAAGCTCCCAACCATGACCGAGTACAAGCCCACGGTGCGCCTCGCCACC
CGCGACGACGTCCCCAGGGCCGTACGCACCCTCGCCGCCGCGTTCGCCGACTACCCCGCCACGCGCCACA
CCGTCGATCCGGACCGCCACATCGAGCGGGTCACCGAGCTGCAAGAACTCTTCCTCACGCGCGTCGGGCT
CGACATCGGCAAGGTGTGGGTCGCGGACGACGGCGCCGCGGTGGCGGTCTGGACCACGCCGGAGAGCGTC
GAAGCGGGGGCGGTGTTCGCCGAGATCGGCCCGCGCATGGCCGAGTTGAGCGGTTCCCGGCTGGCCGCGC
AGCAACAGATGGAAGGCCTCCTGGCGCCGCACCGGCCCAAGGAGCCCGCGTGGTTCCTGGCCACCGTCGG
CGTCTCGCCCGACCACCAGGGCAAGGGTCTGGGCAGCGCCGTCGTGCTCCCCGGAGTGGAGGCGGCCGAG
CGCGCCGGGGTGCCCGCCTTCCTGGAGACCTCCGCGCCCCGCAACCTCCCCTTCTACGAGCGGCTCGGCT
TCACCGTCACCGCCGACGTCGAGGTGCCCGAAGGACCGCGCACCTGGTGCATGACCCGCAAGCCCGGTGC
CTGAGCGGGACTCTGGGGTTCGAAATGACCGACCAAGCGACGCCCAACCTGCCATCACGAGATTTCGATT
CCACCGCCGCCTTCTATGAAAGGTTGGGCTTCGGAATCGTTTTCCGGGACGCCGGCTGGATGATCCTCCA
GCGCGGGGATCTCATGCTGGAGTTCTTCGCCCACCCCAACTTGTTTATTGCAGCTTATAATGGTTACAAA
TAAAGCAATAGCATCACAAATTTCACAAATAAAGCATTTTTTTCACTGCATTCTAGTTGTGGTTTGTCCA
AACTCATCAATGTATCTTATCATGTCTGTATACCGTCGACCTCTAGCTAGAGCTTGGCGTAATCATGGTC
ATAGCTGTTTCCTGTGTGAAATTGTTATCCGCTCACAATTCCACACAACATACGAGCCGGAAGCATAAAG
TGTAAAGCCTGGGGTGCCTAATGAGTGAGCTAACTCACATTAATTGCGTTGCGCTCACTGCCCGCTTTCC
AGTCGGGAAACCTGTCGTGCCAGCTGCATTAATGAATCGGCCAACGCGCGGGGAGAGGCGGTTTGCGTAT
TGGGCGCTCTTCCGCTTCCTCGCTCACTGACTCGCTGCGCTCGGTCGTTCGGCTGCGGCGAGCGGTATCA
GCTCACTCAAAGGCGGTAATACGGTTATCCACAGAATCAGGGGATAACGCAGGAAAGAACATGTGAGCAA
AAGGCCAGCAAAAGGCCAGGAACCGTAAAAAGGCCGCGTTGCTGGCGTTTTTCCATAGGCTCCGCCCCCC
TGACGAGCATCACAAAAATCGACGCTCAAGTCAGAGGTGGCGAAACCCGACAGGACTATAAAGATACCAG
GCGTTTCCCCCTGGAAGCTCCCTCGTGCGCTCTCCTGTTCCGACCCTGCCGCTTACCGGATACCTGTCCG
CCTTTCTCCCTTCGGGAAGCGTGGCGCTTTCTCATAGCTCACGCTGTAGGTATCTCAGTTCGGTGTAGGT
CGTTCGCTCCAAGCTGGGCTGTGTGCACGAACCCCCCGTTCAGCCCGACCGCTGCGCCTTATCCGGTAAC
TATCGTCTTGAGTCCAACCCGGTAAGACACGACTTATCGCCACTGGCAGCAGCCACTGGTAACAGGATTA
GCAGAGCGAGGTATGTAGGCGGTGCTACAGAGTTCTTGAAGTGGTGGCCTAACTACGGCTACACTAGAAG
AACAGTATTTGGTATCTGCGCTCTGCTGAAGCCAGTTACCTTCGGAAAAAGAGTTGGTAGCTCTTGATCC
GGCAAACAAACCACCGCTGGTAGCGGTGGTTTTTTTGTTTGCAAGCAGCAGATTACGCGCAGAAAAAAAG
GATCTCAAGAAGATCCTTTGATCTTTTCTACGGGGTCTGACGCTCAGTGGAACGAAAACTCACGTTAAGG
GATTTTGGTCATGAGATTATCAAAAAGGATCTTCACCTAGATCCTTTTAAATTAAAAATGAAGTTTTAAA
TCAATCTAAAGTATATATGAGTAAACTTGGTCTGACAGTTACCAATGCTTAATCAGTGAGGCACCTATCT
CAGCGATCTGTCTATTTCGTTCATCCATAGTTGCCTGACTCCCCGTCGTGTAGATAACTACGATACGGGA
GGGCTTACCATCTGGCCCCAGTGCTGCAATGATACCGCGAGACCCACGCTCACCGGCTCCAGATTTATCA
GCAATAAACCAGCCAGCCGGAAGGGCCGAGCGCAGAAGTGGTCCTGCAACTTTATCCGCCTCCATCCAGT
CTATTAATTGTTGCCGGGAAGCTAGAGTAAGTAGTTCGCCAGTTAATAGTTTGCGCAACGTTGTTGCCAT
TGCTACAGGCATCGTGGTGTCACGCTCGTCGTTTGGTATGGCTTCATTCAGCTCCGGTTCCCAACGATCA
AGGCGAGTTACATGATCCCCCATGTTGTGCAAAAAAGCGGTTAGCTCCTTCGGTCCTCCGATCGTTGTCA
GAAGTAAGTTGGCCGCAGTGTTATCACTCATGGTTATGGCAGCACTGCATAATTCTCTTACTGTCATGCC
ATCCGTAAGATGCTTTTCTGTGACTGGTGAGTACTCAACCAAGTCATTCTGAGAATAGTGTATGCGGCGA
CCGAGTTGCTCTTGCCCGGCGTCAATACGGGATAATACCGCGCCACATAGCAGAACTTTAAAAGTGCTCA
TCATTGGAAAACGTTCTTCGGGGCGAAAACTCTCAAGGATCTTACCGCTGTTGAGATCCAGTTCGATGTA
ACCCACTCGTGCACCCAACTGATCTTCAGCATCTTTTACTTTCACCAGCGTTTCTGGGTGAGCAAAAACA
GGAAGGCAAAATGCCGCAAAAAAGGGAATAAGGGCGACACGGAAATGTTGAATACTCATACTCTTCCTTT
TTCAATATTATTGAAGCATTTATCAGGGTTATTGTCTCATGAGCGGATACATATTTGAATGTATTTAGAA
AAATAAACAAATAGGGGTTCCGCGCACATTTCCCCGAAAAGTGCCACCTGACGTC
